>Addgene plasmid #163905 | ADAP1 | depositor full sequence | sequence record 317898 | ADAP1 sequence 5937 bps
G
[124 nt withheld, positions 2-125]
C
[91 nt withheld, positions 127-217]
A
[49 nt withheld, positions 219-267]
CCTTTGACGTTGGAGTCCACGTTCTTT
[37 nt withheld, positions 295-331]
ACCCTATCTCGGTCTATTCTTTTGATTTATAAGGGATTTTGCCGATTTCGGCCTATTGGTTAAAAAATGA
GCTGATTTAACAAAAATTTAACGCGAATTTTAACAAAATATTAACGTTTACAATTTCAGGTGGCACTTTT
CGGGGAAATGTGCGCGGAACCCCTATTTGTTTATTTTTCTAAATACATTCAAATATGTATCCGCTCATGA
GACAATAACCCTGATAAATGCTTCAATAATATTGAAAAAGGAAGAGTATGAGTATTCAACATTTCCGTGT
CGCCCTTATTCCCTTTTTTGCGGCATTTTGCCTTCCTGTTTTTGCTCACCCAGAAACGCTGGTGAAAGTA
AAAGATGCTGAAGATCAGTTGGGTGCACGAGTGGGTTACATCGAACTGGATCTCAACAGCGGTAAGATCC
TTGAGAGTTTTCGCCCCGAAGAACGTTTTCCAATGATGAGCACTTTTAAAGTTCTGCTATGTGGCGCGGT
ATTATCCCGTATTGACGCCGGGCAAGAGCAACTCGGTCGCCGCATACACTATTCTCAGAATGACTTGGTT
GAGTACTCACCAGTCACAGAAAAGCATCTTACGGATGGCATGACAGTAAGAGAATTATGCAGTGCTGCCA
TAACCATGAGTGATAACACTGCGGCCAACTTACTTCTGACAACGATCGGAGGACCGAAGGAGCTAACCGC
TTTTTTGCACAACATGGGGGATCATGTAACTCGCCTTGATCGTTGGGAACCGGAGCTGAATGAAGCCATA
CCAAACGACGAGCGTGACACCACGATGCCTGTAGCAATGGCAACAACGTTGCGCAAACTATTAACTGGCG
AACTACTTACTCTAGCTTCCCGGCAACAATTAATAGACTGGATGGAGGCGGATAAAGTTGCAGGACCACT
TCTGCGCTCGGCCCTTCCGGCTGGCTGGTTTATTGCTGATAAATCTGGAGCCGGTGAGCGTGGGTCTCGC
GGTATCATTGCAGCACTGGGGCCAGATGGTAAGCCCTCCCGTATCGTAGTTATCTACACGACGGGGAGTC
AGGCAACTATGGATGAACGAAATAGACAGATCGCTGAGATAGGTGCCTCACTGATTAAGCATTGGTAACT
GTCAGACCAAGTTTACTCATATATACTTTAGATTGATTTAAAACTTCATTTTTAATTTAAAAGGATCTAG
GTGAAGATCCTTTTTGATAATCTCATGACCAAAATCCCTTAACGTGAGTTTTCGTTCCACTGAGCGTCAG
ACCCCGTAGAAAAGATCAAAGGATCTTCTTGAGATCCTTTTTTTCTGCGCGTAATCTGCTGCTTGCAAAC
AAAAAAACCACCGCTACCAGCGGTGGTTTGTTTGCCGGATCAAGAGCTACCAACTCTTTTTCCGAAGGTA
ACTGGCTTCAGCAGAGCGCAGATACCAAATACTGTCCTTCTAGTGTAGCCGTAGTTAGGCCACCACTTCA
AGAACTCTGTAGCACCGCCTACATACCTCGCTCTGCTAATCCTGTTACCAGTGGCTGCTGCCAGTGGCGA
TAAGTCGTGTCTTACCGGGTTGGACTCAAGACGATAGTTACCGGATAAGGCGCAGCGGTCGGGCTGAACG
GGGGGTTCGTGCACACAGCCCAGCTTGGAGCGAACGACCTACACCGAACTGAGATACCTACAGCGTGAGC
ATTGAGAAAGCGCCACGCTTCCCGAAGGGAGAAAGGCGGACAGGTATCCGGTAAGCGGCAGGGTCGGAAC
AGGAGAGCGCACGAGGGAGCTTCCAGGGGGAAACGCCTGGTATCTTTATAGTCCTGTCGGGTTTCGCCAC
CTCTGACTTGAGCGTCGATTTTTGTGATGCTCGTCAGGGGGGCGGAGCCTATGGAAAAACGCCAGCAACG
CGGCCTTTTTACGGTTCCTGGCCTTTTGCTGGCCTTTTGCTCACATGTTCTTTCCTGCGTTATCCCCTGA
TTCTGTGGATAACCGTATTACCGCCTTTGAGTGAGCTGATACCGCTCGCCGCAGCCGAACGACCGAGCGC
AGCGAGTCAGTGAGCGAGGAAGCGGAAGAGCGCCTGATGCGGTATTTTCTCCTTACGCATCTGTGCGGTA
TTTCACACCGCAGACCAGCCGCGTAACCTGGCAAAATCGGTTACGGTTGAGTAATAAATGGATGCCCTGC
GTAAGCGGGTGTGGGCGGACAATAAAGTCTTAAACTGAACAAAATAGATCTAAACTATGACAATAAAGTC
TTAAACTAGACAGAATAGTTGTAAACTGAAATCAGTCCAGTTATGCTGTGAAAAAGCATACTGGACTTTT
GTTATGGCTAAAGCAAACTCTTCATTTTCTGAAGTGCAAATTGCCCGTCGTATTAAAGAGGGGCGTGGCC
AAGGGCATGGTAAAGACTATATTCGCGGCGTTGTGACAATTTACCGAACAACTCCGCGGCCGGGAAGCCG
ATCTCGGCTTGAACGAATTGTTAGGTGGCGGTACTTGGGTCGATATCAAAGTGCATCACTTCTTCCCGTA
TGCCCAACTTTGTATAGAGAGCCACTGCGGGATCGTCACCGTAATCTGCTTGCACGTAGATCACATAAGC
ACCAAGCGCGTTGGCCTCATGCTTGAGGAGATTGATGAGCGCGGTGGCAATGCCCTGCCTCCGGTGCTCG
CCGGAGACTGCGAGATCATAGATATAGATCTCACTACGCGGCTGCTCAAACCTGGGCAGAACGTAAGCCG
CGAGAGCGCCAACAACCGCTTCTTGGTCGAAGGCAGCAAGCGCGATGAATGTCTTACTACGGAGCAAGTT
CCCGAGGTAATCGGAGTCCGGCTGATGTTGGGAGTAGGTGGCTACGTCTCCGAACTCACGACCGAAAAGA
TCAAGAGCAGCCCGCATGGATTTGACTTGGTCAGGGCCGAGCCTACATGTGCGAATGATGCCCATACTTG
AGCCACCTAACTTTGTTTTAGGGCGACTGCCCTGCTGCGTAACATCGTTGCTGCTGCGTAACATCGTTGC
TGCTCCATAACATCAAACATCGACCCACGGCGTAACGCGCTTGCTGCTTGGATGCCCGAGGCATAGACTG
TACAAAAAAACAGTCATAACAAGCCATGAAAACCGCCACTGCGCCGTTACCACCGCTGCGTTCGGTCAAG
GTTCTGGACCAGTTGCGTGAGCGCATACGCTACTTGCATTACAGTTTACGAACCGAACAGGCTTATGTCA
ACTGGGTTCGTGCCTTCATCCGTTTCCACGGTGTGCGTCACCCGGCAACCTTGGGCAGCAGCGAAGTCGA
GGCATTTCTGTCCTGGCTGGCGAACGAGCGCAAGGTTTCGGTCTCCACGCATCGTCAGGCATTGGCGGCC
TTGCTGTTCTTCTACGGCAAGGTGCTGTGCACGGATCTGCCCTGGCTTCAGGAGATCGGAAGACCTCGGC
CGTCGCGGCGCTTGCCGGTGGTGCTGACCCCGGATGAAGTGGTTCGCATCCTCGGTTTTCTGGAAGGCGA
GCATCGTTTGTTCGCCCAGGACTCTAGCTATAGTTCTAGTGGTTGGCTACGTATACTCCGGAATATTAAT
AGATCATGGAGATAATTAAAATGATAACCATCTCGCAAATAAATAAGTATTTTACTGTTTTCGTAACAGT
TTTGTAATAAAAAAACCTATAAATATTCCGGATTATTCATACCGTCCCACCATCGGGCGCGGATCTCGGT
CCGAAACCATGTCGTACTACCATCACCATCACCATCACGATTACGATATCCCAACGACCGAAAACCTGTA
TTTTCAGGGCGCCATGGCAGGTGAAAGGCGTCGTGCTCTCTTGGAACTCTTGACCAGACCAGGAAACACT
CGCTGTGCCGATTGCGGTGCTCCCGATCCCGATTGGGCTTCATACACCCTGGGAGTCTTCATCTGCCTGT
CCTGCAGCGGTATCCACCGTAACATCCCTCAGGTGTCCAAGGTCAAGAGCGTGAGGCTGGACGCTTGGGA
CGAGGCTCAGGTCGAATTCATGGCTTCCCACGGTAACGAGGCTGCCAGAGCCACCTTCGAAAGCAAGGTG
CCTCCCTTCTACTACCGCCCCACTTTCTCTGACTGCCAGCTGCTGCGCGAACAGTGGATCCGTGCTAAGT
ACGAGAGGCAGGAATTCGTGCACGTCGAGAAGCAGGAACCATACTCAACCGGTTACCGTGAGGGCCTGCT
GTGGAAGAGGGGAAGAGACAACGGACAGTTCCTGTCCAGAAAGTTCGTCCTGACTGAGCGCGAAGGCGCC
CTGAAGTACTTCAACAAGAACGACGCTAAGGAACCCAAGGCCGTGATGAAGATCGAGCACCTGAACGCTA
CCTTCCAGCCAGCCAAGATGGGCCACCCTCACGGACTGCAGGTCACCTACCTGAAGGACAACTCCACTAG
GAACATCTTCATCTACCACGAGGACGGCAAGGAAATCGTGGACTGGTTCAACGCTCTGAGGGCTGCCAGA
TTCCACTACCTGCAGGTCGCCTTCCCTGGAGCTTCTGACGCCGACCTGGTGCCCAAGCTGTCAAGAAACT
ACCTGAAGGAGGGTTACATGGAAAAGACCGGCCCAAAGCAGACTGAAGGATTCCGCAAGCGTTGGTTCAC
TATGGACGACCGCCGTCTGATGTACTTCAAGGACCCTCTGGACGCTTTCGCCCGCGGAGAGGTCTTCATC
GGCTCTAAGGAATCAGGATACACCGTGCTGGAGGGTCTGCCTCTGAGCACTCAGGGTCACCACTGGCCCC
ACGGCATCACCATCGTCACTCCAGACCGTAAGTTCCTGTTCACCTGCGAGACTGAATCTGACCAGAGGGA
GTGGATCGCTGCCTTCCAGAAGGTGGTGGACAGACCTATGCTCCCCCAGGAATACGCAGTGGAAGCCCAT
TTCAAACACAAGCCCTAAGCGGCCGCTTTCGAATCTAGAGCCTGCAGTCTCGAGGCATGCGGTACCAAGC
TTGTCGAGAAGTACTAGAGGATCATAATCAGCCATACCACATTTGTAGAGGTTTTACTTGCTTTAAAAAA
CCTCCCACACCTCCCCCTGAACCTGAAACATAAAATGAATGCAATTGTTGTTGTTAACTTGTTTATTGCA
GCTTATAATGGTTACAAATAAAGCAATAGCATCACAAATTTCACAAATAAAGCATTTTTTTCACTGCATT
CTAGTTGTGGTTTGTCCAAACTCATCAATGTATCTTATCATGTCTGGATCTGATCACTGCTTGAGCCTAG
GAGATCCGAACCAGATAAGTGAAATCTAGTTCCAAACTATTTTGTCATTTTTAATTTTCGTATTAGCTTA
CGACGCTACACCCAGTTCCCATCTATTTTGTCACTCTTCCCTAAATAATCCTTAAAAACTCCATTTCCAC
CCCTCCCAGTTCCCAACTATTTTGTCCGCCCACAGCGGGGCATTTTTCTTCCTGTTATGTTTTTAATCAA
ACATCCTGCCAACTCCATGTGACAAACCGTCATCTTCGGCTACTTTTTCTCTGTCACAGAATGAAAATTT
TTCTGTCATCTCTTCGTTATTAATGTTTGTAATTGACTGAATATCAACGCTTATTTGCAGCCTGAATGGC
GAATGG
Features (pLannotate 1.2.2; 17 found; start..end, strand, type, name):
      2..457     +  rep_origin     f1 ori (sequence partly withheld): f1 bacteriophage origin of replication; arrow indicates direction of (+) strand synthesis
    484..588     +  promoter       AmpR promoter: bla
    589..1449    +  CDS            AmpR: β-lactamase; bla; confers resistance to ampicillin, carbenicillin, and related antibiotics
   1620..2208    +  rep_origin     ori: high-copy-number ColE1/pMB1/pBR322/pUC origin of replication
   2394..2443    -  misc_feature   bom (fragment): basis of mobility region from pBR322
   2511..2735    -  mobile_element Tn7R: mini-Tn7 element (right end of the Tn7 transposon) Tn7
   2802..3335    -  CDS            GmR: gentamycin acetyltransferase; aacC1; confers resistance to gentamycin
   3524..3552    -  promoter       Pc promoter: intI1 (promoter lies within the coding sequence); class 1 integron promoter
   3530..3877    -  CDS            YPR2_ECOLX (fragment): Protein predicted: Swiss-Prot protein existence level 4. From Escherichia coli.
   3904..3995    +  promoter       polyhedrin promoter: polh from Autographa californica; promoter for the baculovirus polyhedrin gene
   4060..4079    +  CDS            8xHis (fragment): 8xHis affinity tag
   4101..4121    +  CDS            TEV site: tobacco etch virus (TEV) protease recognition and cleavage site
   4125..5246    +  CDS            ADAP1: ADAP1_HUMAN - Also known as CENTA1. Experimental evidence at protein level: Swiss-Prot protein existence level 1. GTPase-activating protein for the ADP ribosylation factor family (Probable). Binds phosphatidylinositol 3,4,5-trisphosphate (PtdInsP3) and inositol 1,3,4,5-tetrakisphosphate (InsP4). From Homo sapiens (Human).
   5321..5404    +  CDS            large T antigen (fragment): large T antigen from SV40 (simian virus 40)
   5427..5561    +  polyA_signal   SV40 poly(A) signal: SV40 polyadenylation signal
   5590..5755    -  mobile_element Tn7L: mini-Tn7 element (left end of the Tn7 transposon) Tn7
   5918..5934    +  CDS            lacZα (fragment): LacZα fragment of β-galactosidase; lacZ fragment
