>Addgene plasmid #163905 | ADAP1 | addgene full sequence | sequence record 325960 | Addgene NGS Result
[124 nt withheld, positions 1-124]
C
[91 nt withheld, positions 126-216]
A
[49 nt withheld, positions 218-266]
CCTTTGACGTTGGAGTCCACGTTCTT
[37 nt withheld, positions 293-329]
ACCCTATCTCGGTCTATTCTTTTGATTTATAAGGGATTTTGCCGATTTCGGCCTATTGGTTAAAAAATGA
GCTGATTTAACAAAAATTTAACGCGAATTTTAACAAAATATTAACGCTTACAATTTAGGTGGCACTTTTC
GGGGAAATGTGCGCGGAACCCCTATTTGTTTATTTTTCTAAATACATTCAAATATGTATCCGCTCATGAG
ACAATAACCCTGATAAATGCTTCAATAATATTGAAAAAGGAAGAGTATGAGTATTCAACATTTCCGTGTC
GCCCTTATTCCCTTTTTTGCGGCATTTTGCCTTCCTGTTTTTGCTCACCCAGAAACGCTGGTGAAAGTAA
AAGATGCTGAAGATCAGTTGGGTGCACGAGTGGGTTACATCGAACTGGATCTCAACAGCGGTAAGATCCT
TGAGAGTTTTCGCCCCGAAGAACGTTTTCCAATGATGAGCACTTTTAAAGTTCTGCTATGTGGCGCGGTA
TTATCCCGTATTGACGCCGGGCAAGAGCAACTCGGTCGCCGCATACACTATTCTCAGAATGACTTGGTTG
AGTACTCACCAGTCACAGAAAAGCATCTTACGGATGGCATGACAGTAAGAGAATTATGCAGTGCTGCCAT
AACCATGAGTGATAACACTGCGGCCAACTTACTTCTGACAACGATCGGAGGACCGAAGGAGCTAACCGCT
TTTTTGCACAACATGGGGGATCATGTAACTCGCCTTGATCGTTGGGAACCGGAGCTGAATGAAGCCATAC
CAAACGACGAGCGTGACACCACGATGCCTGTAGCAATGGCAACAACGTTGCGCAAACTATTAACTGGCGA
ACTACTTACTCTAGCTTCCCGGCAACAATTAATAGACTGGATGGAGGCGGATAAAGTTGCAGGACCACTT
CTGCGCTCGGCCCTTCCGGCTGGCTGGTTTATTGCTGATAAATCTGGAGCCGGTGAGCGTGGGTCTCGCG
GTATCATTGCAGCACTGGGGCCAGATGGTAAGCCCTCCCGTATCGTAGTTATCTACACGACGGGGAGTCA
GGCAACTATGGATGAACGAAATAGACAGATCGCTGAGATAGGTGCCTCACTGATTAAGCATTGGTAACTG
TCAGACCAAGTTTACTCATATATACTTTAGATTGATTTAAAACTTCATTTTTAATTTAAAAGGATCTAGG
TGAAGATCCTTTTTGATAATCTCATGACCAAAATCCCTTAACGTGAGTTTTCGTTCCACTGAGCGTCAGA
CCCCGTAGAAAAGATCAAAGGATCTTCTTGAGATCCTTTTTTTCTGCGCGTAATCTGCTGCTTGCAAACA
AAAAAACCACCGCTACCAGCGGTGGTTTGTTTGCCGGATCAAGAGCTACCAACTCTTTTTCCGAAGGTAA
CTGGCTTCAGCAGAGCGCAGATACCAAATACTGTTCTTCTAGTGTAGCCGTAGTTAGGCCACCACTTCAA
GAACTCTGTAGCACCGCCTACATACCTCGCTCTGCTAATCCTGTTACCAGTGGCTGCTGCCAGTGGCGAT
AAGTCGTGTCTTACCGGGTTGGACTCAAGACGATAGTTACCGGATAAGGCGCAGCGGTCGGGCTGAACGG
GGGGTTCGTGCACACAGCCCAGCTTGGAGCGAACGACCTACACCGAACTGAGATACCTACAGCGTGAGCT
ATGAGAAAGCGCCACGCTTCCCGAAGGGAGAAAGGCGGACAGGTATCCGGTAAGCGGCAGGGTCGGAACA
GGAGAGCGCACGAGGGAGCTTCCAGGGGGAAACGCCTGGTATCTTTATAGTCCTGTCGGGTTTCGCCACC
TCTGACTTGAGCGTCGATTTTTGTGATGCTCGTCAGGGGGGCGGAGCCTATGGAAAAACGCCAGCAACGC
GGCCTTTTTACGGTTCCTGGCCTTTTGCTGGCCTTTTGCTCACATGTTCTTTCCTGCGTTATCCCCTGAT
TCTGTGGATAACCGTATTACCGCCTTTGAGTGAGCTGATACCGCTCGCCGCAGCCGAACGACCGAGCGCA
GCGAGTCAGTGAGCGAGGAAGCGGAAGAGCGCCTGATGCGGTATTTTCTCCTTACGCATCTGTGCGGTAT
TTCACACCGCATAGACCAGCCGCGTAACCTGGCAAAATCGGTTACGGTTGAGTAATAAATGGATGCCCTG
CGTAAGCGGGTGTGGGCGGACAATAAAGTCTTAAACTGAACAAAATAGATCTAAACTATGACAATAAAGT
CTTAAACTAGACAGAATAGTTGTAAACTGAAATCAGTCCAGTTATGCTGTGAAAAAGCATACTGGACTTT
TGTTATGGCTAAAGCAAACTCTTCATTTTCTGAAGTGCAAATTGCCCGTCGTATTAAAGAGGGGCGTGGC
CAAGGGCATGGTAAAGACTATATTCGCGGCGTTGTGACAATTTACCGAACAACTCCGCGGCCGGGAAGCC
GATCTCGGCTTGAACGAATTGTTAGGTGGCGGTACTTGGGTCGATATCAAAGTGCATCACTTCTTCCCGT
ATGCCCAACTTTGTATAGAGAGCCACTGCGGGATCGTCACCGTAATCTGCTTGCACGTAGATCACATAAG
CACCAAGCGCGTTGGCCTCATGCTTGAGGAGATTGATGAGCGCGGTGGCAATGCCCTGCCTCCGGTGCTC
GCCGGAGACTGCGAGATCATAGATATAGATCTCACTACGCGGCTGCTCAAACTTGGGCAGAACGTAAGCC
GCGAGAGCGCCAACAACCGCTTCTTGGTCGAAGGCAGCAAGCGCGATGAATGTCTTACTACGGAGCAAGT
TCCCGAGGTAATCGGAGTCCGGCTGATGTTGGGAGTAGGTGGCTACGTCTCCGAACTCACGACCGAAAAG
ATCAAGAGCAGCCCGCATGGATTTGACTTGGTCAGGGCCGAGCCTACATGTGCGAATGATGCCCATACTT
GAGCCACCTAACTTTGTTTTAGGGCGACTGCCCTGCTGCGTAACATCGTTGCTGCTGCGTAACATCGTTG
CTGCTCCATAACATCAAACATCGACCCACGGCGTAACGCGCTTGCTGCTTGGATGCCCGAGGCATAGACT
GTACAAAAAAACAGTCATAACAAGCCATGAAAACCGCCACTGCGCCGTTACCACCGCTGCGTTCGGTCAA
GGTTCTGGACCAGTTGCGTGAGCGCATACGCTACTTGCATTACAGTTTACGAACCGAACAGGCTTATGTC
AACTGGGTTCGTGCCTTCATCCGTTTCCACGGTGTGCGTCACCCGGCAACCTTGGGCAGCAGCGAAGTCG
AGGCATTTCTGTCCTGGCTGGCGAACGAGCGCAAGGTTTCGGTCTCCACGCATCGTCAGGCATTGGCGGC
CTTGCTGTTCTTCTACGGCAAGGTGCTGTGCACGGATCTGCCCTGGCTTCAGGAGATCGGAAGACCTCGG
CCGTCGCGGCGCTTGCCGGTGGTGCTGACCCCGGATGAAGTGGTTCGCATCCTCGGTTTTCTGGAAGGCG
AGCATCGTTTGTTCGCCCAGGACTCTAGCTATAGTTCTAGTGGTTGGCTACGTATACTCCGGAATATTAA
TAGATCATGGAGATAATTAAAATGATAACCATCTCGCAAATAAATAAGTATTTTACTGTTTTCGTAACAG
TTTTGTAATAAAAAAACCTATAAATATTCCGGATTATTCATACCGTCCCACCATCGGGCGCGGATCTCGG
TCCGAAACCATGTCGTACTACCATCACCATCACCATCACGATTACGATATCCCAACGACCGAAAACCTGT
ATTTTCAGGGCGCCATGGCAGGTGAAAGGCGTCGTGCTCTCTTGGAACTCTTGACCAGACCAGGAAACAC
TCGCTGTGCCGATTGCGGTGCTCCCGATCCCGATTGGGCTTCATACACCCTGGGAGTCTTCATCTGCCTG
TCCTGCAGCGGTATCCACCGTAACATCCCTCAGGTGTCCAAGGTCAAGAGCGTGAGGCTGGACGCTTGGG
ACGAGGCTCAGGTCGAATTCATGGCTTCCCACGGTAACGAGGCTGCCAGAGCCACCTTCGAAAGCAAGGT
GCCTCCCTTCTACTACCGCCCCACTTTCTCTGACTGCCAGCTGCTGCGCGAACAGTGGATCCGTGCTAAG
TACGAGAGGCAGGAATTCGTGCACGTCGAGAAGCAGGAACCATACTCAACCGGTTACCGTGAGGGCCTGC
TGTGGAAGAGGGGAAGAGACAACGGACAGTTCCTGTCCAGAAAGTTCGTCCTGACTGAGCGCGAAGGCGC
CCTGAAGTACTTCAACAAGAACGACGCTAAGGAACCCAAGGCCGTGATGAAGATCGAGCACCTGAACGCT
ACCTTCCAGCCAGCCAAGATGGGCCACCCTCACGGACTGCAGGTCACCTACCTGAAGGACAACTCCACTA
GGAACATCTTCATCTACCACGAGGACGGCAAGGAAATCGTGGACTGGTTCAACGCTCTGAGGGCTGCCAG
ATTCCACTACCTGCAGGTCGCCTTCCCTGGAGCTTCTGACGCCGACCTGGTGCCCAAGCTGTCAAGAAAC
TACCTGAAGGAGGGTTACATGGAAAAGACCGGCCCAAAGCAGACTGAAGGATTCCGCAAGCGTTGGTTCA
CTATGGACGACCGCCGTCTGATGTACTTCAAGGACCCTCTGGACGCTTTCGCCCGCGGAGAGGTCTTCAT
CGGCTCTAAGGAATCAGGATACACCGTGCTGGAGGGTCTGCCTCTGAGCACTCAGGGTCACCACTGGCCC
CACGGCATCACCATCGTCACTCCAGACCGTAAGTTCCTGTTCACCTGCGAGACTGAATCTGACCAGAGGG
AGTGGATCGCTGCCTTCCAGAAGGTGGTGGACAGACCTATGCTCCCCCAGGAATACGCAGTGGAAGCCCA
TTTCAAACACAAGCCCTAAGCGGCCGCTTTCGAATCTAGAGCCTGCAGTCTCGAGGCATGCGGTACCAAG
CTTGTCGAGAAGTACTAGAGGATCATAATCAGCCATACCACATTTGTAGAGGTTTTACTTGCTTTAAAAA
ACCTCCCACACCTCCCCCTGAACCTGAAACATAAAATGAATGCAATTGTTGTTGTTAACTTGTTTATTGC
AGCTTATAATGGTTACAAATAAAGCAATAGCATCACAAATTTCACAAATAAAGCATTTTTTTCACTGCAT
TCTAGTTGTGGTTTGTCCAAACTCATCAATGTATCTTATCATGTCTGGATCTGATCACTGCTTGAGCCTA
GGAGATCCGAACCAGATAAGTGAAATCTAGTTCCAAACTATTTTGTCATTTTTAATTTTCGTATTAGCTT
ACGACGCTACACCCAGTTCCCATCTATTTTGTCACTCTTCCCTAAATAATCCTTAAAAACTCCATTTCCA
CCCCTCCCAGTTCCCAACTATTTTGTCCGCCCACAGCGGGGCATTTTTCTTCCTGTTATGTTTTTAATCA
AACATCCTGCCAACTCCATGTGACAAACCGTCATCTTCGGCTACTTTTTCTCTGTCACAGAATGAAAATT
TTTCTGTCATCTCTTCGTTATTAATGTTTGTAATTGACTGAATATCAACGCTTATTTGCAGCCTGAATGG
CGAATGGG
Features (pLannotate 1.2.2; 17 found; start..end, strand, type, name):
      1..455     +  rep_origin     f1 ori (sequence partly withheld): f1 bacteriophage origin of replication; arrow indicates direction of (+) strand synthesis
    481..585     +  promoter       AmpR promoter: bla
    586..1446    +  CDS            AmpR: β-lactamase; bla; confers resistance to ampicillin, carbenicillin, and related antibiotics
   1617..2205    +  rep_origin     ori: high-copy-number ColE1/pMB1/pBR322/pUC origin of replication
   2391..2442    -  misc_feature   bom (fragment): basis of mobility region from pBR322
   2510..2734    -  mobile_element Tn7R: mini-Tn7 element (right end of the Tn7 transposon) Tn7
   2801..3334    -  CDS            GmR: gentamycin acetyltransferase; aacC1; confers resistance to gentamycin
   3523..3551    -  promoter       Pc promoter: intI1 (promoter lies within the coding sequence); class 1 integron promoter
   3529..3876    -  CDS            YPR2_ECOLX (fragment): Protein predicted: Swiss-Prot protein existence level 4. From Escherichia coli.
   3903..3994    +  promoter       polyhedrin promoter: polh from Autographa californica; promoter for the baculovirus polyhedrin gene
   4059..4078    +  CDS            8xHis (fragment): 8xHis affinity tag
   4100..4120    +  CDS            TEV site: tobacco etch virus (TEV) protease recognition and cleavage site
   4124..5245    +  CDS            ADAP1: ADAP1_HUMAN - Also known as CENTA1. Experimental evidence at protein level: Swiss-Prot protein existence level 1. GTPase-activating protein for the ADP ribosylation factor family (Probable). Binds phosphatidylinositol 3,4,5-trisphosphate (PtdInsP3) and inositol 1,3,4,5-tetrakisphosphate (InsP4). From Homo sapiens (Human).
   5320..5403    +  CDS            large T antigen (fragment): large T antigen from SV40 (simian virus 40)
   5426..5560    +  polyA_signal   SV40 poly(A) signal: SV40 polyadenylation signal
   5589..5754    -  mobile_element Tn7L: mini-Tn7 element (left end of the Tn7 transposon) Tn7
   5917..5933    +  CDS            lacZα (fragment): LacZα fragment of β-galactosidase; lacZ fragment
