[The description below was written by a language model from this plasmid's Addgene catalogue record and pLannotate feature annotations shown in this document.]
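Description:
ADAP1 is a baculovirus donor plasmid built on the pFastBac HTb backbone for producing full-length mouse ADAP1 (also called centaurin alpha 1) in insect cells. In bacteria it is maintained as a high-copy plasmid through a ColE1/pUC-type origin and selected with ampicillin via the β-lactamase gene; an f1 phage origin is also present. The catalogue lists a total size of 5,920 bp, while both the depositor and the sequencing-derived records are 5,937 nt and carry the same feature layout.

The expression cassette sits between the Tn7R and Tn7L ends of a mini-Tn7 element, together with a gentamicin acetyltransferase gene driven by the Pc integron promoter. This arrangement is the standard one for site-specific transposition of the cassette into a baculovirus shuttle genome (bacmid), with gentamicin resistance marking the transposed segment. Within the element, the Autographa californica polyhedrin promoter, a very strong late viral promoter, drives an open reading frame that begins with the backbone-encoded N-terminal His tag (recorded as 6xHis, and annotated as a fragment of an 8xHis feature), followed by a TEV protease site that allows tag removal, and then the 1,122 bp ADAP1 coding sequence. An SV40 polyadenylation signal terminates the transcript. The insert was commercially synthesized with codon optimization. The automated annotation matches it to the human ADAP1 protein entry, but the catalogue states the species as mouse.

ADAP1 is annotated as a GTPase-activating protein for ARF-family GTPases that binds phosphoinositides. The stated purpose is purification of the recombinant protein from insect cells, and the associated publication concerns in vitro reconstitution of its ARF6 GAP activity.
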