Addgene plasmid #163905: ADAP1
Purpose: Full length mouse ADAP1 for purification from insect cells
Depositing lab: Martin Loose. Depositing organization: Institute of Science and Technology Austria (I.S.T. Austria). Publication: In vitro reconstitution reveals phosphoinositides as cargo-release factors and activators of the ARF6 GAP ADAP1. Duellberg C, Auer A, Canigova N, Loibl K, Loose M. Proc Natl Acad Sci U S A. 2021 Jan 5;118(1). pii: 2010054118. doi: 10.1073/pnas.2010054118. Epub 2020 Dec 18. PubMed 33443153.
Backbone
  Vector backbone: pFastBac HTb
  Backbone manufacturer: thermo fisher (Invitrogen)
  Backbone size w/o insert (bp): 4807
  Total vector size (bp): 5920
  Vector type: Insect Expression
Growth in bacteria
  Bacterial resistance: Ampicillin, 100 μg/mL
  Growth temperature: 37°C
  Growth strain: DH5alpha
  Copy number: High Copy
Gene/Insert
  Gene/Insert name: ADAP1 (alt name: Centaurin alpha 1)
  Species: M. musculus (mouse)
  Insert size (bp): 1122
  Entrez Gene: Adap1 (a.k.a. 4930431P11Rik, Cent, Centa1, GC1L, p42IP4)
  Promoter: polyhedrin
  Tag / fusion protein: Cleavable 6 x HIS tag (N terminal on backbone)
  Cloning method: Restriction Enzyme; 5′ cloning site NOT1 (not destroyed); 3′ cloning site NCO1 (not destroyed)
  Sequencing primers: 5′ AAATGATAACCATCTCGC; 3′ CAAATGTGGTATGGCTGATT
Resource information
  A portion of this plasmid was derived from a plasmid made by: The codon optimized DNA was synthesized by a company (genscript)
Terms and licenses: Academic/Nonprofit Terms; Industry Terms: Not Available to Industry
How to cite: ADAP1 was a gift from Martin Loose (Addgene plasmid # 163905 ; http://n2t.net/addgene:163905 ; RRID:Addgene_163905)
